Addgene plasmid #134840: pAK_EF1a_CasRx_Hygro
Purpose: Lentiviral expression of CasRx T2A Hygromycin
Depositing lab: Michael Yaffe. Depositing organization: Massachusetts Institute of Technology.
Backbone
  Vector backbone: pXR001: EF1a-CasRx-2A-EGFP
  Backbone manufacturer: Patrick Hsu Lab
  Vector type: Mammalian Expression, Lentiviral, CRISPR
  Selectable markers: Hygromycin
Growth in bacteria
  Bacterial resistance: Ampicillin, 100 μg/mL
  Growth temperature: 30°C
  Growth strain: NEB Stable
  Copy number: High Copy
Gene/Insert
  Gene/Insert name: RfxCas13d (alt name: CasRx)
  Insert size (bp): 2898
  Promoter: EF1a
  Tag / fusion protein: T2A Hygromycin (C terminal on insert)
  Cloning method: Gibson Cloning
  Sequencing primers: 5′ TCAAGCCTCAGACAGTGGTTC
Resource information
  A portion of this plasmid was derived from a plasmid made by: Patrick Hsu
Terms and licenses: Academic/Nonprofit Terms; Industry Terms: Not Available to Industry
How to cite: pAK_EF1a_CasRx_Hygro was a gift from Michael Yaffe (Addgene plasmid # 134840 ; http://n2t.net/addgene:134840 ; RRID:Addgene_134840)
