[The description below was written by a language model from this plasmid's Addgene catalogue record and pLannotate feature annotations shown in this document.]
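Description:
pAK_EF1a_CasRx_Hygro is a lentiviral transfer plasmid of about 13.3 kb for stable mammalian expression of the RNA-targeting CRISPR effector CasRx (RfxCas13d, from Ruminococcus flavefaciens XPD3002). It was built by Gibson cloning from the pXR001 EF1a-CasRx-2A-EGFP backbone, with a hygromycin resistance gene apparently taking the place of the EGFP reporter. In bacteria it is maintained through a high-copy ColE1/pUC-type origin and ampicillin resistance. An f1 origin is also annotated, along with an SV40/EM7-driven bleomycin/Zeocin resistance cassette that lies outside the viral genome.

The viral genome starts at a CMV enhancer/promoter fused to a truncated HIV-1 5' LTR, which drives genomic RNA production in packaging cells. This is followed by the Ψ packaging signal with a gag fragment, the Rev response element for nuclear export, and the cPPT/CTS element. The internal EF-1α promoter drives a single open reading frame. It encodes the 2,898 bp RfxCas13d sequence, followed by an HA epitope sequence (annotated as a fragment of a 3xHA tag) and then, according to the catalogue entry, a T2A peptide linked to the hygromycin phosphotransferase gene. The feature table does not annotate the T2A itself, but the gap between the HA tag and HygR is consistent with it. Ribosomal skipping at the 2A site yields CasRx and the resistance protein from one transcript, so hygromycin selection enriches for cells expressing the nuclease. A WPRE downstream enhances transcript expression, and the cassette ends in a truncated 3' LTR followed by a bGH polyadenylation signal.

The plasmid carries no guide RNA cassette in the annotated features. It therefore serves to generate hygromycin-selected cell lines that stably express CasRx, with guide RNAs supplied separately for Cas13d-based RNA targeting.
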