Features (pLannotate 1.2.2; 32 found; start..end, strand, type, name):
     61..178     +  misc_feature   cPPT/CTS: central polypurine tract and central termination sequence of HIV-1
    230..296     +  CDS            small t antigen (fragment): SV40 (simian virus 40) small t antigen
    303..1481    +  promoter       EF-1α promoter: strong constitutive promoter for human elongation factor EF-1α
   1530..4427    +  CDS            RfxCas13d: RNA-targeting Type VI CRISPR protein from Ruminococcus flavefaciens strain XPD3002 (Konermann et al., 2018)
   4467..4493    +  CDS            3xHA (fragment): three tandem HA epitope tags
   4568..5584    +  CDS            HygR: aminoglycoside phosphotransferase from E. coli confers resistance to hygromycin
   5595..6183    +  misc_feature   WPRE: woodchuck hepatitis virus posttranscriptional regulatory element
   6120..6701    +  CDS            nef (fragment): NEF_HV1H2 - Experimental evidence at protein level: Swiss-Prot protein existence level 1. Extracellular Nef protein targets CD4(+) T-lymphocytes for apoptosis by interacting with CXCR4 surface receptors. From Human immunodeficiency virus type 1 group M subtype B (isolate HXB2) (HIV-1).
   6708..6888    +  LTR            5' LTR (truncated): truncated 5' long terminal repeat (LTR) from HIV-1
   6920..7144    +  polyA_signal   bGH poly(A) signal: bovine growth hormone polyadenylation signal
   7148..7169    +  promoter       SV40 promoter (fragment): SV40 enhancer and early promoter
   7190..7618    +  rep_origin     f1 ori (sequence partly withheld): f1 bacteriophage origin of replication; arrow indicates direction of (+) strand synthesis
   7632..7961    +  promoter       SV40 promoter: SV40 enhancer and early promoter
   8009..8056    +  promoter       EM7 promoter: synthetic bacterial promoter&nbsp
   8075..8449    +  CDS            BleoR: antibiotic-binding protein; Sh ble from Streptoalloteichus hindustanus; confers resistance to bleomycin, phleomycin, and Zeocin™
   8459..8584    +  CDS            ble (fragment): BLE_KLEPN - Experimental evidence at protein level: Swiss-Prot protein existence level 1. Binding protein with a strong affinity to the bleomycin family of antibiotics. Binds to CL990; an antimitotic-antibiotic compound. From Klebsiella pneumoniae.
   8579..8700    +  polyA_signal   SV40 poly(A) signal: SV40 polyadenylation signal
   8771..8793    -  protein_bind   lac operator (fragment): The lac repressor binds to the lac operator to inhibit transcription in E. coli. This inhibition can be relieved by adding lactose or isopropyl-β-D-thiogalactopyranoside (IPTG). lac repressor encoded by lacI
   8797..8827    -  promoter       lac promoter: promoter for the E. coli lac operon
   8842..8863    -  protein_bind   CAP binding site: CAP binding activates transcription in the presence of cAMP. E. coli catabolite activator protein
   8876..8968    -  CDS            lacI (fragment): lac repressor; lacI; The lac repressor binds to the lac operator to inhibit transcription in E. coli. This inhibition can be relieved by adding lactose or isopropyl-β-D-thiogalactopyranoside (IPTG).
   9151..9739    -  rep_origin     ori: high-copy-number ColE1/pMB1/pBR322/pUC origin of replication
   9910..10770   -  CDS            AmpR: β-lactamase; bla; confers resistance to ampicillin, carbenicillin, and related antibiotics
  10771..10875   -  promoter       AmpR promoter: bla
  10934..10986   -  misc_feature   bom (fragment): basis of mobility region from pBR322
  11141..11520   +  enhancer       CMV enhancer: human cytomegalovirus immediate early enhancer
  11521..11720   +  promoter       CMV promoter: human cytomegalovirus (CMV) immediate early promoter
  11738..11918   +  LTR            5' LTR (truncated): truncated 5' long terminal repeat (LTR) from HIV-1
  11965..12090   +  misc_feature   HIV-1 Ψ: packaging signal of human immunodeficiency virus type 1
  12074..12437   +  CDS            HIV-1 gag (fragment): gag protein from human immunodeficiency virus 1; gag
  12583..12816   +  misc_feature   RRE: The Rev response element (RRE) of HIV-1 allows for Rev-dependent mRNA export from the nucleus to the cytoplasm.
  13193..11      +  CDS            Rev (fragment) (across the origin): human immunodeficiency virus 1 (HIV-1) Rev protein; rev; enhances nuclear export of unspliced and incompletely spliced viral mRNAs
>Addgene plasmid #134840 | pAK_EF1a_CasRx_Hygro | addgene full sequence | sequence record 266452 | Addgene NGS Result
GTGAACGGATCGGCACTGCGTGCGCCAATTCTGCAGACAAATGGCAGTATTCATCCACAATTTTAAAAGA
AAAGGGGGGATTGGGGGGTACAGTGCAGGGGAAAGAATAGTAGACATAATAGCAACAGACATACAAACTA
AAGAATTACAAAAACAAATTACAAAAATTCAAAATTTTCGGGTTTATTACAGGGACAGCAGAGATCCAGT
TTGGTTAATTAATGCAAAGATGGATAAAGTTTTAAACAGAGAGGAATCTTTGCAGCTAATGGACCTTCTA
GGTCTTGAAAGGAGTGGGAATTGGCTCCGGTGCCCGTCAGTGGGCAGAGCGCACATCGCCCACAGTCCCC
GAGAAGTTGGGGGGAGGGGTCGGCAATTGAACCGGTGCCTAGAGAAGGTGGCGCGGGGTAAACTGGGAAA
GTGATGTCGTGTACTGGCTCCGCCTTTTTCCCGAGGGTGGGGGAGAACCGTATATAAGTGCAGTAGTCGC
CGTGAACGTTCTTTTTCGCAACGGGTTTGCCGCCAGAACACAGGTAAGTGCCGTGTGTGGTTCCCGCGGG
CCTGGCCTCTTTACGGGTTATGGCCCTTGCGTGCCTTGAATTACTTCCACCTGGCTGCAGTACGTGATTC
TTGATCCCGAGCTTCGGGTTGGAAGTGGGTGGGAGAGTTCGAGGCCTTGCGCTTAAGGAGCCCCTTCGCC
TCGTGCTTGAGTTGAGGCCTGGCCTGGGCGCTGGGGCCGCCGCGTGCGAATCTGGTGGCACCTTCGCGCC
TGTCTCGCTGCTTTCGATAAGTCTCTAGCCATTTAAAATTTTTGATGACCTGCTGCGACGCTTTTTTTCT
GGCAAGATAGTCTTGTAAATGCGGGCCAAGATCTGCACACTGGTATTTCGGTTTTTGGGGCCGCGGGCGG
CGACGGGGCCCGTGCGTCCCAGCGCACATGTTCGGCGAGGCGGGGCCTGCGAGCGCGGCCACCGAGAATC
GGACGGGGGTAGTCTCAAGCTGGCCGGCCTGCTCTGGTGCCTGGCCTCGCGCCGCCGTGTATCGCCCCGC
CCTGGGCGGCAAGGCTGGCCCGGTCGGCACCAGTTGCGTGAGCGGAAAGATGGCCGCTTCCCGGCCCTGC
TGCAGGGAGCTCAAAATGGAGGACGCGGCGCTCGGGAGAGCGGGCGGGTGAGTCACCCACACAAAGGAAA
AGGGCCTTTCCGTCCTCAGCCGTCGCTTCATGTGACTCCACGGAGTACCGGGCGCCGTCCAGGCACCTCG
ATTAGTTCTCGAGCTTTTGGAGTACGTCGTCTTTAGGTTGGGGGGAGGGGTTTTATGCGATGGAGTTTCC
CCACACTGAGTGGGTGGAGACTGAAGTTAGGCCAGCTTGGCACTTGATGTAATTCTCCTTGGAATTTGCC
CTTTTTGAGTTTGGATCTTGGTTCATTCTCAAGCCTCAGACAGTGGTTCAAAGTTTTTTTCTTCCATTTC
AGGTGTCGTGACGTACGGCCACCATGAGCCCCAAGAAGAAGAGAAAGGTGGAGGCCAGCATCGAAAAAAA
AAAGTCCTTCGCCAAGGGCATGGGCGTGAAGTCCACACTCGTGTCCGGCTCCAAAGTGTACATGACAACC
TTCGCCGAAGGCAGCGACGCCAGGCTGGAAAAGATCGTGGAGGGCGACAGCATCAGGAGCGTGAATGAGG
GCGAGGCCTTCAGCGCTGAAATGGCCGATAAAAACGCCGGCTATAAGATCGGCAACGCCAAATTCAGCCA
TCCTAAGGGCTACGCCGTGGTGGCTAACAACCCTCTGTATACAGGACCCGTCCAGCAGGATATGCTCGGC
CTGAAGGAAACTCTGGAAAAGAGGTACTTCGGCGAGAGCGCTGATGGCAATGACAATATTTGTATCCAGG
TGATCCATAACATCCTGGACATTGAAAAAATCCTCGCCGAATACATTACCAACGCCGCCTACGCCGTCAA
CAATATCTCCGGCCTGGATAAGGACATTATTGGATTCGGCAAGTTCTCCACAGTGTATACCTACGACGAA
TTCAAAGACCCCGAGCACCATAGGGCCGCTTTCAACAATAACGATAAGCTCATCAACGCCATCAAGGCCC
AGTATGACGAGTTCGACAACTTCCTCGATAACCCCAGACTCGGCTATTTCGGCCAGGCCTTTTTCAGCAA
GGAGGGCAGAAATTACATCATCAATTACGGCAACGAATGCTATGACATTCTGGCCCTCCTGAGCGGACTG
AGGCACTGGGTGGTCCATAACAACGAAGAAGAGTCCAGGATCTCCAGGACCTGGCTCTACAACCTCGATA
AGAACCTCGACAACGAATACATCTCCACCCTCAACTACCTCTACGACAGGATCACCAATGAGCTGACCAA
CTCCTTCTCCAAGAACTCCGCCGCCAACGTGAACTATATTGCCGAAACTCTGGGAATCAACCCTGCCGAA
TTCGCCGAACAATATTTCAGATTCAGCATTATGAAAGAGCAGAAAAACCTCGGATTCAATATCACCAAGC
TCAGGGAAGTGATGCTGGACAGGAAGGATATGTCCGAGATCAGGAAAAATCATAAGGTGTTCGACTCCAT
CAGGACCAAGGTCTACACCATGATGGACTTTGTGATTTATAGGTATTACATCGAAGAGGATGCCAAGGTG
GCTGCCGCCAATAAGTCCCTCCCCGATAATGAGAAGTCCCTGAGCGAGAAGGATATCTTTGTGATTAACC
TGAGGGGCTCCTTCAACGACGACCAGAAGGATGCCCTCTACTACGATGAAGCTAATAGAATTTGGAGAAA
GCTCGAAAATATCATGCACAACATCAAGGAATTTAGGGGAAACAAGACAAGAGAGTATAAGAAGAAGGAC
GCCCCTAGACTGCCCAGAATCCTGCCCGCTGGCCGTGATGTTTCCGCCTTCAGCAAACTCATGTATGCCC
TGACCATGTTCCTGGATGGCAAGGAGATCAACGACCTCCTGACCACCCTGATTAATAAATTCGATAACAT
CCAGAGCTTCCTGAAGGTGATGCCTCTCATCGGAGTCAACGCTAAGTTCGTGGAGGAATACGCCTTTTTC
AAAGACTCCGCCAAGATCGCCGATGAGCTGAGGCTGATCAAGTCCTTCGCTAGAATGGGAGAACCTATTG
CCGATGCCAGGAGGGCCATGTATATCGACGCCATCCGTATTTTAGGAACCAACCTGTCCTATGATGAGCT
CAAGGCCCTCGCCGACACCTTTTCCCTGGACGAGAACGGAAACAAGCTCAAGAAAGGCAAGCACGGCATG
AGAAATTTCATTATTAATAACGTGATCAGCAATAAAAGGTTCCACTACCTGATCAGATACGGTGATCCTG
CCCACCTCCATGAGATCGCCAAAAACGAGGCCGTGGTGAAGTTCGTGCTCGGCAGGATCGCTGACATCCA
GAAAAAACAGGGCCAGAACGGCAAGAACCAGATCGACAGGTACTACGAAACTTGTATCGGAAAGGATAAG
GGCAAGAGCGTGAGCGAAAAGGTGGACGCTCTCACAAAGATCATCACCGGAATGAACTACGACCAATTCG
ACAAGAAAAGGAGCGTCATTGAGGACACCGGCAGGGAAAACGCCGAGAGGGAGAAGTTTAAAAAGATCAT
CAGCCTGTACCTCACCGTGATCTACCACATCCTCAAGAATATTGTCAATATCAACGCCAGGTACGTCATC
GGATTCCATTGCGTCGAGCGTGATGCTCAACTGTACAAGGAGAAAGGCTACGACATCAATCTCAAGAAAC
TGGAAGAGAAGGGATTCAGCTCCGTCACCAAGCTCTGCGCTGGCATTGATGAAACTGCCCCCGATAAGAG
AAAGGACGTGGAAAAGGAGATGGCTGAAAGAGCCAAGGAGAGCATTGACAGCCTCGAGAGCGCCAACCCC
AAGCTGTATGCCAATTACATCAAATACAGCGACGAGAAGAAAGCCGAGGAGTTCACCAGGCAGATTAACA
GGGAGAAGGCCAAAACCGCCCTGAACGCCTACCTGAGGAACACCAAGTGGAATGTGATCATCAGGGAGGA
CCTCCTGAGAATTGACAACAAGACATGTACCCTGTTCAGAAACAAGGCCGTCCACCTGGAAGTGGCCAGG
TATGTCCACGCCTATATCAACGACATTGCCGAGGTCAATTCCTACTTCCAACTGTACCATTACATCATGC
AGAGAATTATCATGAATGAGAGGTACGAGAAAAGCAGCGGAAAGGTGTCCGAGTACTTCGACGCTGTGAA
TGACGAGAAGAAGTACAACGATAGGCTCCTGAAACTGCTGTGTGTGCCTTTCGGCTACTGTATCCCCAGG
TTTAAGAACCTGAGCATCGAGGCCCTGTTCGATAGGAACGAGGCCGCCAAGTTCGACAAGGAGAAAAAGA
AGGTGTCCGGCAATTCCGGATCCGGACCTAAGAAAAAGAGGAAGGTGGCGGCCGCTTACCCATACGATGT
TCCAGATTACGCTGCTAGCGGCAGTGGAGAGGGCAGAGGAAGTCTGCTAACATGCGGTGACGTCGAGGAG
AATCCTGGCCCAATGAAGCCTGAACTCACCGCGACGTCTGTCGAGAAGTTTCTGATCGAAAAGTTCGACA
GCGTGTCCGACCTGATGCAGCTCTCGGAGGGCGAAGAATCTCGTGCTTTCAGCTTCGATGTAGGAGGGCG
TGGATATGTCCTGCGGGTAAATAGCTGCGCCGATGGTTTCTACAAAGATCGTTATGTTTATCGGCACTTT
GCATCGGCCGCGCTCCCGATTCCGGAAGTGCTTGACATTGGGGAATTCAGCGAGAGCCTGACCTATTGCA
TCTCCCGCCGTGCACAGGGTGTCACGTTGCAAGACCTGCCTGAAACCGAACTGCCCGCTGTTCTGCAGCC
GGTCGCGGAGGCCATGGATGCGATCGCTGCGGCCGATCTTAGCCAGACGAGCGGGTTCGGCCCATTCGGA
CCGCAAGGAATCGGTCAATACACTACATGGCGTGATTTCATATGCGCGATTGCTGATCCCCATGTGTATC
ACTGGCAAACTGTGATGGACGACACCGTCAGTGCGTCCGTCGCGCAGGCTCTCGATGAGCTGATGCTTTG
GGCCGAGGACTGCCCCGAAGTCCGGCACCTCGTGCACGCGGATTTCGGCTCCAACAATGTCCTGACGGAC
AATGGCCGCATAACAGCGGTCATTGACTGGAGCGAGGCGATGTTCGGGGATTCCCAATACGAGGTCGCCA
ACATCTTCTTCTGGAGGCCGTGGTTGGCTTGTATGGAGCAGCAGACGCGCTACTTCGAGCGGAGGCATCC
GGAGCTTGCAGGATCGCCGCGGCTCCGGGCGTATATGCTCCGCATTGGTCTTGACCAACTCTATCAGAGC
TTGGTTGACGGCAATTTCGATGATGCAGCTTGGGCGCAGGGTCGATGCGACGCAATCGTCCGATCCGGAG
CCGGGACTGTCGGGCGTACACAAATCGCCCGCAGAAGCGCGGCCGTCTGGACCGATGGCTGTGTAGAAGT
ACTCGCCGATAGTGGAAACCGACGCCCCAGCACTCGTCCGAGGGCAAAGGAATAAGTCTAGAATAATCAA
CCTCTGGATTACAAAATTTGTGAAAGATTGACTGGTATTCTTAACTATGTTGCTCCTTTTACGCTATGTG
GATACGCTGCTTTAATGCCTTTGTATCATGCTATTGCTTCCCGTATGGCTTTCATTTTCTCCTCCTTGTA
TAAATCCTGGTTGCTGTCTCTTTATGAGGAGTTGTGGCCCGTTGTCAGGCAACGTGGCGTGGTGTGCACT
GTGTTTGCTGACGCAACCCCCACTGGTTGGGGCATTGCCACCACCTGTCAGCTCCTTTCCGGGACTTTCG
CTTTCCCCCTCCCTATTGCCACGGCGGAACTCATCGCCGCCTGCCTTGCCCGCTGCTGGACAGGGGCTCG
GCTGTTGGGCACTGACAATTCCGTGGTGTTGTCGGGGAAATCATCGTCCTTTCCTTGGCTGCTCGCCTGT
GTTGCCACCTGGATTCTGCGCGGGACGTCCTTCTGCTACGTCCCTTCGGCCCTCAATCCAGCGGACCTTC
CTTCCCGCGGCCTGCTGCCGGCTCTGCGGCCTCTTCCGCGTCTTCGCCTTCGCCCTCAGACGAGTCGGAT
CTCCCTTTGGGCCGCCTCCCCGCATCGATACCGTCGACCTCGAGACCTAGAAAAACATGGAGCAATCACA
AGTAGCAATACAGCAGCTACCAATGCTGATTGTGCCTGGCTAGAAGCACAAGAGGAGGAGGAGGTGGGTT
TTCCAGTCACACCTCAGGTACCTTTAAGACCAATGACTTACAAGGCAGCTGTAGATCTTAGCCACTTTTT
AAAAGAAAAGGGGGGACTGGAAGGGCTAATTCACTCCCAACGAAGACAAGATATCCTTGATCTGTGGATC
TACCACACACAAGGCTACTTCCCTGATTGGCAGAACTACACACCAGGGCCAGGGATCAGATATCCACTGA
CCTTTGGATGGTGCTACAAGCTAGTACCAGTTGAGCAAGAGAAGGTAGAAGAAGCCAATGAAGGAGAGAA
CACCCGCTTGTTACACCCTGTGAGCCTGCATGGGATGGATGACCCGGAGAGAGAAGTATTAGAGTGGAGG
TTTGACAGCCGCCTAGCATTTCATCACATGGCCCGAGAGCTGCATCCGGACTGTACTGGGTCTCTCTGGT
TAGACCAGATCTGAGCCTGGGAGCTCTCTGGCTAACTAGGGAACCCACTGCTTAAGCCTCAATAAAGCTT
GCCTTGAGTGCTTCAAGTAGTGTGTGCCCGTCTGTTGTGTGACTCTGGTAACTAGAGATCCCTCAGACCC
TTTTAGTCAGTGTGGAAAATCTCTAGCAGGGCCCGTTTAAACCCGCTGATCAGCCTCGACTGTGCCTTCT
AGTTGCCAGCCATCTGTTGTTTGCCCCTCCCCCGTGCCTTCCTTGACCCTGGAAGGTGCCACTCCCACTG
TCCTTTCCTAATAAAATGAGGAAATTGCATCGCATTGTCTGAGTAGGTGTCATTCTATTCTGGGGGGTGG
GGTGGGGCAGGACAGCAAGGGGGAGGATTGGGAAGACAATAGCAGGCATGCTGGGGATGCGGTGGGCTCT
ATGGCTTCTGAGGCGGAAAGAACCAGCTGGGGCTCTAGGGGGTATCCCC
[124 nt withheld, positions 7190-7313]
C
[91 nt withheld, positions 7315-7405]
A
[49 nt withheld, positions 7407-7455]
CCTTTGACGTTGGAGTCCACGTTCTTT
[37 nt withheld, positions 7483-7519]
ACCCTATCTCGGTCTATTCTTTTGATTTATAAGGGATTTTGCCGATTTCGGCCTATTGGTTAAAAAATGA
GCTGATTTAACAAAAATTTAACGCGAATTAATTCTGTGGAATGTGTGTCAGTTAGGGTGTGGAAAGTCCC
CAGGCTCCCCAGCAGGCAGAAGTATGCAAAGCATGCATCTCAATTAGTCAGCAACCAGGTGTGGAAAGTC
CCCAGGCTCCCCAGCAGGCAGAAGTATGCAAAGCATGCATCTCAATTAGTCAGCAACCATAGTCCCGCCC
CTAACTCCGCCCATCCCGCCCCTAACTCCGCCCAGTTCCGCCCATTCTCCGCCCCATGGCTGACTAATTT
TTTTTATTTATGCAGAGGCCGAGGCCGCCTCTGCCTCTGAGCTATTCCAGAAGTAGTGAGGAGGCTTTTT
TGGAGGCCTAGGCTTTTGCAAAAAGCTCCCGGGAGCTTGTATATCCATTTTCGGATCTGATCAGCACGTG
TTGACAATTAATCATCGGCATAGTATATCGGCATAGTATAATACGACAAGGTGAGGAACTAAACCATGGC
CAAGTTGACCAGTGCCGTTCCGGTGCTCACCGCGCGCGACGTCGCCGGAGCGGTCGAGTTCTGGACCGAC
CGGCTCGGGTTCTCCCGGGACTTCGTGGAGGACGACTTCGCCGGTGTGGTCCGGGACGACGTGACCCTGT
TCATCAGCGCGGTCCAGGACCAGGTGGTGCCGGACAACACCCTGGCCTGGGTGTGGGTGCGCGGCCTGGA
CGAGCTGTACGCCGAGTGGTCGGAGGTCGTGTCCACGAACTTCCGGGACGCCTCCGGGCCGGCCATGACC
GAGATCGGCGAGCAGCCGTGGGGGCGGGAGTTCGCCCTGCGCGACCCGGCCGGCAACTGCGTGCACTTCG
TGGCCGAGGAGCAGGACTGACACGTGCTACGAGATTTCGATTCCACCGCCGCCTTCTATGAAAGGTTGGG
CTTCGGAATCGTTTTCCGGGACGCCGGCTGGATGATCCTCCAGCGCGGGGATCTCATGCTGGAGTTCTTC
GCCCACCCCAACTTGTTTATTGCAGCTTATAATGGTTACAAATAAAGCAATAGCATCACAAATTTCACAA
ATAAAGCATTTTTTTCACTGCATTCTAGTTGTGGTTTGTCCAAACTCATCAATGTATCTTATCATGTCTG
TATACCGTCGACCTCTAGCTAGAGCTTGGCGTAATCATGGTCATAGCTGTTTCCTGTGTGAAATTGTTAT
CCGCTCACAATTCCACACAACATACGAGCCGGAAGCATAAAGTGTAAAGCCTGGGGTGCCTAATGAGTGA
GCTAACTCACATTAATTGCGTTGCGCTCACTGCCCGCTTTCCAGTCGGGAAACCTGTCGTGCCAGCTGCA
TTAATGAATCGGCCAACGCGCGGGGAGAGGCGGTTTGCGTATTGGGCGCTCTTCCGCTTCCTCGCTCACT
GACTCGCTGCGCTCGGTCGTTCGGCTGCGGCGAGCGGTATCAGCTCACTCAAAGGCGGTAATACGGTTAT
CCACAGAATCAGGGGATAACGCAGGAAAGAACATGTGAGCAAAAGGCCAGCAAAAGGCCAGGAACCGTAA
AAAGGCCGCGTTGCTGGCGTTTTTCCATAGGCTCCGCCCCCCTGACGAGCATCACAAAAATCGACGCTCA
AGTCAGAGGTGGCGAAACCCGACAGGACTATAAAGATACCAGGCGTTTCCCCCTGGAAGCTCCCTCGTGC
GCTCTCCTGTTCCGACCCTGCCGCTTACCGGATACCTGTCCGCCTTTCTCCCTTCGGGAAGCGTGGCGCT
TTCTCATAGCTCACGCTGTAGGTATCTCAGTTCGGTGTAGGTCGTTCGCTCCAAGCTGGGCTGTGTGCAC
GAACCCCCCGTTCAGCCCGACCGCTGCGCCTTATCCGGTAACTATCGTCTTGAGTCCAACCCGGTAAGAC
ACGACTTATCGCCACTGGCAGCAGCCACTGGTAACAGGATTAGCAGAGCGAGGTATGTAGGCGGTGCTAC
AGAGTTCTTGAAGTGGTGGCCTAACTACGGCTACACTAGAAGAACAGTATTTGGTATCTGCGCTCTGCTG
AAGCCAGTTACCTTCGGAAAAAGAGTTGGTAGCTCTTGATCCGGCAAACAAACCACCGCTGGTAGCGGTG
GTTTTTTTGTTTGCAAGCAGCAGATTACGCGCAGAAAAAAAGGATCTCAAGAAGATCCTTTGATCTTTTC
TACGGGGTCTGACGCTCAGTGGAACGAAAACTCACGTTAAGGGATTTTGGTCATGAGATTATCAAAAAGG
ATCTTCACCTAGATCCTTTTAAATTAAAAATGAAGTTTTAAATCAATCTAAAGTATATATGAGTAAACTT
GGTCTGACAGTTACCAATGCTTAATCAGTGAGGCACCTATCTCAGCGATCTGTCTATTTCGTTCATCCAT
AGTTGCCTGACTCCCCGTCGTGTAGATAACTACGATACGGGAGGGCTTACCATCTGGCCCCAGTGCTGCA
ATGATACCGCGAGACCCACGCTCACCGGCTCCAGATTTATCAGCAATAAACCAGCCAGCCGGAAGGGCCG
AGCGCAGAAGTGGTCCTGCAACTTTATCCGCCTCCATCCAGTCTATTAATTGTTGCCGGGAAGCTAGAGT
AAGTAGTTCGCCAGTTAATAGTTTGCGCAACGTTGTTGCCATTGCTACAGGCATCGTGGTGTCACGCTCG
TCGTTTGGTATGGCTTCATTCAGCTCCGGTTCCCAACGATCAAGGCGAGTTACATGATCCCCCATGTTGT
GCAAAAAAGCGGTTAGCTCCTTCGGTCCTCCGATCGTTGTCAGAAGTAAGTTGGCCGCAGTGTTATCACT
CATGGTTATGGCAGCACTGCATAATTCTCTTACTGTCATGCCATCCGTAAGATGCTTTTCTGTGACTGGT
GAGTACTCAACCAAGTCATTCTGAGAATAGTGTATGCGGCGACCGAGTTGCTCTTGCCCGGCGTCAATAC
GGGATAATACCGCGCCACATAGCAGAACTTTAAAAGTGCTCATCATTGGAAAACGTTCTTCGGGGCGAAA
ACTCTCAAGGATCTTACCGCTGTTGAGATCCAGTTCGATGTAACCCACTCGTGCACCCAACTGATCTTCA
GCATCTTTTACTTTCACCAGCGTTTCTGGGTGAGCAAAAACAGGAAGGCAAAATGCCGCAAAAAAGGGAA
TAAGGGCGACACGGAAATGTTGAATACTCATACTCTTCCTTTTTCAATATTATTGAAGCATTTATCAGGG
TTATTGTCTCATGAGCGGATACATATTTGAATGTATTTAGAAAAATAAACAAATAGGGGTTCCGCGCACA
TTTCCCCGAAAAGTGCCACCTGACGTCGACGGATCGGGAGATCTCCCGATCCCCTATGGTGCACTCTCAG
TACAATCTGCTCTGATGCCGCATAGTTAAGCCAGTATCTGCTCCCTGCTTGTGTGTTGGAGGTCGCTGAG
TAGTGCGCGAGCAAAATTTAAGCTACAACAAGGCAAGGCTTGACCGACAATTGCATGAAGAATCTGCTTA
GGGTTAGGCGTTTTGCGCTGCTTCGCGATGTACGGGCCAGATATACGCGTTGACATTGATTATTGACTAG
TTATTAATAGTAATCAATTACGGGGTCATTAGTTCATAGCCCATATATGGAGTTCCGCGTTACATAACTT
ACGGTAAATGGCCCGCCTGGCTGACCGCCCAACGACCCCCGCCCATTGACGTCAATAATGACGTATGTTC
CCATAGTAACGCCAATAGGGACTTTCCATTGACGTCAATGGGTGGAGTATTTACGGTAAACTGCCCACTT
GGCAGTACATCAAGTGTATCATATGCCAAGTACGCCCCCTATTGACGTCAATGACGGTAAATGGCCCGCC
TGGCATTATGCCCAGTACATGACCTTATGGGACTTTCCTACTTGGCAGTACATCTACGTATTAGTCATCG
CTATTACCATGGTGATGCGGTTTTGGCAGTACATCAATGGGCGTGGATAGCGGTTTGACTCACGGGGATT
TCCAAGTCTCCACCCCATTGACGTCAATGGGAGTTTGTTTTGGCACCAAAATCAACGGGACTTTCCAAAA
TGTCGTAACAACTCCGCCCCATTGACGCAAATGGGCGGTAGGCGTGTACGGTGGGAGGTCTATATAAGCA
GCGCGTTTTGCCTGTACTGGGTCTCTCTGGTTAGACCAGATCTGAGCCTGGGAGCTCTCTGGCTAACTAG
GGAACCCACTGCTTAAGCCTCAATAAAGCTTGCCTTGAGTGCTTCAAGTAGTGTGTGCCCGTCTGTTGTG
TGACTCTGGTAACTAGAGATCCCTCAGACCCTTTTAGTCAGTGTGGAAAATCTCTAGCAGTGGCGCCCGA
ACAGGGACTTGAAAGCGAAAGGGAAACCAGAGGAGCTCTCTCGACGCAGGACTCGGCTTGCTGAAGCGCG
CACGGCAAGAGGCGAGGGGCGGCGACTGGTGAGTACGCCAAAAATTTTGACTAGCGGAGGCTAGAAGGAG
AGAGATGGGTGCGAGAGCGTCAGTATTAAGCGGGGGAGAATTAGATCGCGATGGGAAAAAATTCGGTTAA
GGCCAGGGGGAAAGAAAAAATATAAATTAAAACATATAGTATGGGCAAGCAGGGAGCTAGAACGATTCGC
AGTTAATCCTGGCCTGTTAGAAACATCAGAAGGCTGTAGACAAATACTGGGACAGCTACAACCATCCCTT
CAGACAGGATCAGAAGAACTTAGATCATTATATAATACAGTAGCAACCCTCTATTGTGTGCATCAAAGGA
TAGAGATAAAAGACACCAAGGAAGCTTTAGACAAGATAGAGGAAGAGCAAAACAAAAGTAAGACCACCGC
ACAGCAAGCGGCCGCTGATCTTCAGACCTGGAGGAGGAGATATGAGGGACAATTGGAGAAGTGAATTATA
TAAATATAAAGTAGTAAAAATTGAACCATTAGGAGTAGCACCCACCAAGGCAAAGAGAAGAGTGGTGCAG
AGAGAAAAAAGAGCAGTGGGAATAGGAGCTTTGTTCCTTGGGTTCTTGGGAGCAGCAGGAAGCACTATGG
GCGCAGCGTCAATGACGCTGACGGTACAGGCCAGACAATTATTGTCTGGTATAGTGCAGCAGCAGAACAA
TTTGCTGAGGGCTATTGAGGCGCAACAGCATCTGTTGCAACTCACAGTCTGGGGCATCAAGCAGCTCCAG
GCAAGAATCCTGGCTGTGGAAAGATACCTAAAGGATCAACAGCTCCTGGGGATTTGGGGTTGCTCTGGAA
AACTCATTTGCACCACTGCTGTGCCTTGGAATGCTAGTTGGAGTAATAAATCTCTGGAACAGATTTGGAA
TCACACGACCTGGATGGAGTGGGACAGAGAAATTAACAATTACACAAGCTTAATACACTCCTTAATTGAA
GAATCGCAAAACCAGCAAGAAAAGAATGAACAAGAATTATTGGAATTAGATAAATGGGCAAGTTTGTGGA
ATTGGTTTAACATAACAAATTGGCTGTGGTATATAAAATTATTCATAATGATAGTAGGAGGCTTGGTAGG
TTTAAGAATAGTTTTTGCTGTACTTTCTATAGTGAATAGAGTTAGGCAGGGATATTCACCATTATCGTTT
CAGACCCACCTCCCAACCCCGAGGGGACCCGACAGGCCCGAAGGAATAGAAGAAGAAGGTGGAGAGAGAG
ACAGAGACAGATCCATTCGATTA
